>Addgene plasmid #97160 | pSi-check2-hRac2 3'UTR | addgene full sequence | sequence record 182928 | Addgene NGS Result
AAAGGATCTTCTTGAGATCCTTTTTTTCTGCGCGTAATCTGCTGCTTGCAAACAAAAAAACCACCGCTAC
CAGCGGTGGTTTGTTTGCCGGATCAAGAGCTACCAACTCTTTTTCCGAAGGTAACTGGCTTCAGCAGAGC
GCAGATACCAAATACTGTTCTTCTAGTGTAGCCGTAGTTAGGCCACCACTTCAAGAACTCTGTAGCACCG
CCTACATACCTCGCTCTGCTAATCCTGTTACCAGTGGCTGCTGCCAGTGGCGATAAGTCGTGTCTTACCG
GGTTGGACTCAAGACGATAGTTACCGGATAAGGCGCAGCGGTCGGGCTGAACGGGGGGTTCGTGCACACA
GCCCAGCTTGGAGCGAACGACCTACACCGAACTGAGATACCTACAGCGTGAGCTATGAGAAAGCGCCACG
CTTCCCGAAGGGAGAAAGGCGGACAGGTATCCGGTAAGCGGCAGGGTCGGAACAGGAGAGCGCACGAGGG
AGCTTCCAGGGGGAAACGCCTGGTATCTTTATAGTCCTGTCGGGTTTCGCCACCTCTGACTTGAGCGTCG
ATTTTTGTGATGCTCGTCAGGGGGGCGGAGCCTATGGAAAAACGCCAGCAACGCGGCCTTTTTACGGTTC
CTGGCCTTTTGCTGGCCTTTTGCTCACATGGCTCGACAGATCTGCGCAGCACCATGGCCTGAAATAACCT
CTGAAAGAGGAACTTGGTTAGGTACCTTCTGAGGCGGAAAGAACCAGCTGTGGAATGTGTGTCAGTTAGG
GTGTGGAAAGTCCCCAGGCTCCCCAGCAGGCAGAAGTATGCAAAGCATGCATCTCAATTAGTCAGCAACC
AGGTGTGGAAAGTCCCCAGGCTCCCCAGCAGGCAGAAGTATGCAAAGCATGCATCTCAATTAGTCAGCAA
CCATAGTCCCGCCCCTAACTCCGCCCATCCCGCCCCTAACTCCGCCCAGTTCCGCCCATTCTCCGCCCCA
TGGCTGACTAATTTTTTTTATTTATGCAGAGGCCGAGGCCGCCTCGGCCTCTGAGCTATTCCAGAAGTAG
TGAGGAGGCTTTTTTGGAGGCCTAGGCTTTTGCAAAAAGCTTGATTCTTCTGACACAACAGTCTCGAACT
TAAGCTGCAGAAGTTGGTCGTGAGGCACTGGGCAGGTAAGTATCAAGGTTACAAGACAGGTTTAAGGAGA
CCAATAGAAACTGGGCTTGTCGAGACAGAGAAGACTCTTGCGTTTCTGATAGGCACCTATTGGTCTTACT
GACATCCACTTTGCCTTTCTCTCCACAGGTGTCCACTCCCAGTTCAATTACAGCTCTTAAGGCTAGAGTA
CTTAATACGACTCACTATAGGCTAGCCACCATGGCTTCCAAGGTGTACGACCCCGAGCAACGCAAACGCA
TGATCACTGGGCCTCAGTGGTGGGCTCGCTGCAAGCAAATGAACGTGCTGGACTCCTTCATCAACTACTA
TGATTCCGAGAAGCACGCCGAGAACGCCGTGATTTTTCTGCATGGTAACGCTGCCTCCAGCTACCTGTGG
AGGCACGTCGTGCCTCACATCGAGCCCGTGGCTAGATGCATCATCCCTGATCTGATCGGAATGGGTAAGT
CCGGCAAGAGCGGGAATGGCTCATATCGCCTCCTGGATCACTACAAGTACCTCACCGCTTGGTTCGAGCT
GCTGAACCTTCCAAAGAAAATCATCTTTGTGGGCCACGACTGGGGGGCTTGTCTGGCCTTTCACTACTCC
TACGAGCACCAAGACAAGATCAAGGCCATCGTCCATGCTGAGAGTGTCGTGGACGTGATCGAGTCCTGGG
ACGAGTGGCCTGACATCGAGGAGGATATCGCCCTGATCAAGAGCGAAGAGGGCGAGAAAATGGTGCTTGA
GAATAACTTCTTCGTCGAGACCATGCTCCCAAGCAAGATCATGCGGAAACTGGAGCCTGAGGAGTTCGCT
GCCTACCTGGAGCCATTCAAGGAGAAGGGCGAGGTTAGACGGCCTACCCTCTCCTGGCCTCGCGAGATCC
CTCTCGTTAAGGGAGGCAAGCCCGACGTCGTCCAGATTGTCCGCAACTACAACGCCTACCTTCGGGCCAG
CGACGATCTGCCTAAGATGTTCATCGAGTCCGACCCTGGGTTCTTTTCCAACGCTATTGTCGAGGGAGCT
AAGAAGTTCCCTAACACCGAGTTCGTGAAGGTGAAGGGCCTCCACTTCAGCCAGGAGGACGCTCCAGATG
AAATGGGTAAGTACATCAAGAGCTTCGTGGAGCGCGTGCTGAAGAACGAGCAGTAATTCTAGGCGATCGC
TCGAGGGTTGCACCCCAGCGCTCCCACCTAGATGGGTCTGATCCTCCAGGATCCCCACCCAAAGCCTGAT
GGCACCCCGGCTGGCCATGCTGTCCCCTCCCTGTGGCGTTTCTTAGCAGATGGCTGCAGAGCTTTGTTGA
TGGTCTTTTCTGTACTGGAGGCCTCCTGAGGCCAGGAACGTGCAAATTTGCAGGTGCTGCATCCCAAGCC
CCTCATGCTCCTGCCTTCCTGAGGGCCAGAGGGGAGCCCCAGGACCCATTAAGCCACCCCCGTGTTCCTG
CCGTCAGTGCCAACTGCCGCATGTGGAAGCATCTACCCGTTCACTCCAGTCCCACCCCACGCCTGACTCC
CCTCTGGAAACTGCAGGCCAGATGGTTGCTGCCACAACTTGTGTACCTTCAGGGATGGGGCTCTTACTCC
CTCCTGAGGCCAGCTGCTCTAATATCGATGGTCCTGCTTGCCAGAGAGTTCCTCTACCCAGCAAAAATGA
GTGTCTCAGAAGTGTGCTCCTCTGGCCTCAGTTCTCCTCTTTTGGAACAACATAAAACAAATTTAATTTT
CTACGCCTCTGGGGATATCTGCTCAGCCAATGGAAAATCTGGGTTCAACCAGCCCCTGCCATTTCTTAAG
ACTTTCTGCTGCACTCACAGGATCCTGAGCTGCACTTACCTGTGAGAGTCTTCAAACTTTTAAACCTTGC
CAGTCAGGACTTTTGCTATTGCAAATAGAAAACCCAACTCAACCTGCTTAAGCAGAAAATAAATTTATTG
ATTCAAGTTTGGAGAGCGGCCGCTGGCCGCAATAAAATATCTTTATTTTCATTACATCTGTGTGTTGGTT
TTTTGTGTGAGGATCTAAATGAGTCTTCGGACCTCGCGGGGGCCGCTTAAGCGGTGGTTAGGGTTTGTCT
GACGCGGGGGGAGGGGGAAGGAACGAAACACTCTCATTCGGAGGCGGCTCGGGGTTTGGTCTTGGTGGCC
ACGGGCACGCAGAAGAGCGCCGCGATCCTCTTAAGCACCCCCCCGCCCTCCGTGGAGGCGGGGGTTTGGT
CGGCGGGTGGTAACTGGCGGGCCGCTGACTCGGGCGGGTCGCGCGCCCCAGAGTGTGACCTTTTCGGTCT
GCTCGCAGACCCCCGGGCGGCGCCGCCGCGGCGGCGACGGGCTCGCTGGGTCCTAGGCTCCATGGGGACC
GTATACGTGGACAGGCTCTGGAGCATCCGCACGACTGCGGTGATATTACCGGAGACCTTCTGCGGGACGA
GCCGGGTCACGCGGCTGACGCGGAGCGTCCGTTGGGCGACAAACACCAGGACGGGGCACAGGTACACTAT
CTTGTCACCCGGAGGCGCGAGGGACTGCAGGAGCTTCAGGGAGTGGCGCAGCTGCTTCATCCCCGTGGCC
CGTTGCTCGCGTTTGCTGGCGGTGTCCCCGGAAGAAATATATTTGCATGTCTTTAGTTCTATGATGACAC
AAACCCCGCCCAGCGTCTTGTCATTGGCGAATTCGAACACGCAGATGCAGTCGGGGCGGCGCGGTCCCAG
GTCCACTTCGCATATTAAGGTGACGCGTGTGGCCTCGAACACCGAGCGACCCTGCAGCGACCCGCTTAAA
AGCTTGGCATTCCGGTACTGTTGGTAAAGCCACCATGGCCGATGCTAAGAACATTAAGAAGGGCCCTGCT
CCCTTCTACCCTCTGGAGGATGGCACCGCTGGCGAGCAGCTGCACAAGGCCATGAAGAGGTATGCCCTGG
TGCCTGGCACCATTGCCTTCACCGATGCCCACATTGAGGTGGACATCACCTATGCCGAGTACTTCGAGAT
GTCTGTGCGCCTGGCCGAGGCCATGAAGAGGTACGGCCTGAACACCAACCACCGCATCGTGGTGTGCTCT
GAGAACTCTCTGCAGTTCTTCATGCCAGTGCTGGGCGCCCTGTTCATCGGAGTGGCCGTGGCCCCTGCTA
ACGACATTTACAACGAGCGCGAGCTGCTGAACAGCATGGGCATTTCTCAGCCTACCGTGGTGTTCGTGTC
TAAGAAGGGCCTGCAGAAGATCCTGAACGTGCAGAAGAAGCTGCCTATCATCCAGAAGATCATCATCATG
GACTCTAAGACCGACTACCAGGGCTTCCAGAGCATGTACACATTCGTGACATCTCATCTGCCTCCTGGCT
TCAACGAGTACGACTTCGTGCCAGAGTCTTTCGACAGGGACAAAACCATTGCCCTGATCATGAACAGCTC
TGGGTCTACCGGCCTGCCTAAGGGCGTGGCCCTGCCTCATCGCACCGCCTGTGTGCGCTTCTCTCACGCC
CGCGACCCTATTTTCGGCAACCAGATCATCCCCGACACCGCTATTCTGAGCGTGGTGCCATTCCACCACG
GCTTCGGCATGTTCACCACCCTGGGCTACCTGATTTGCGGCTTTCGGGTGGTGCTGATGTACCGCTTCGA
GGAGGAGCTGTTCCTGCGCAGCCTGCAAGACTACAAAATTCAGTCTGCCCTGCTGGTGCCAACCCTGTTC
AGCTTCTTCGCTAAGAGCACCCTGATCGACAAGTACGACCTGTCTAACCTGCACGAGATTGCCTCTGGCG
GCGCCCCACTGTCTAAGGAGGTGGGCGAAGCCGTGGCCAAGCGCTTTCATCTGCCAGGCATCCGCCAGGG
CTACGGCCTGACCGAGACAACCAGCGCCATTCTGATTACCCCAGAGGGCGACGACAAGCCTGGCGCCGTG
GGCAAGGTGGTGCCATTCTTCGAGGCCAAGGTGGTGGACCTGGACACCGGCAAGACCCTGGGAGTGAACC
AGCGCGGCGAGCTGTGTGTGCGCGGCCCTATGATTATGTCCGGCTACGTGAATAACCCTGAGGCCACAAA
CGCCCTGATCGACAAGGACGGCTGGCTGCACTCTGGCGACATTGCCTACTGGGACGAGGACGAGCACTTC
TTCATCGTGGACCGCCTGAAGTCTCTGATCAAGTACAAGGGCTACCAGGTGGCCCCAGCCGAGCTGGAGT
CTATCCTGCTGCAGCACCCTAACATTTTCGACGCCGGAGTGGCCGGCCTGCCCGACGACGATGCCGGCGA
GCTGCCTGCCGCCGTCGTCGTGCTGGAACACGGCAAGACCATGACCGAGAAGGAGATCGTGGACTATGTG
GCCAGCCAGGTGACAACCGCCAAGAAGCTGCGCGGCGGAGTGGTGTTCGTGGACGAGGTGCCCAAGGGCC
TGACCGGCAAGCTGGACGCCCGCAAGATCCGCGAGATCCTGATCAAGGCTAAGAAAGGCGGCAAGATCGC
CGTGTAATAATTCTAGAGTCGGGGCGGCCGGCCGCTTCGAGCAGACATGATAAGATACATTGATGAGTTT
GGACAAACCACAACTAGAATGCAGTGAAAAAAATGCTTTATTTGTGAAATTTGTGATGCTATTGCTTTAT
TTGTAACCATTATAAGCTGCAATAAACAAGTTAACAACAACAATTGCATTCATTTTATGTTTCAGGTTCA
GGGGGAGGTGTGGGAGGTTTTTTAAAGCAAGTAAAACCTCTACAAATGTGGTAAAATCGATAAGGATCCA
GGTGGCACTTTTCGGGGAAATGTGCGCGGAACCCCTATTTGTTTATTTTTCTAAATACATTCAAATATGT
ATCCGCTCATGAGACAATAACCCTGATAAATGCTTCAATAATATTGAAAAAGGAAGAGTATGAGTATTCA
ACATTTCCGTGTCGCCCTTATTCCCTTTTTTGCGGCATTTTGCCTTCCTGTTTTTGCTCACCCAGAAACG
CTGGTGAAAGTAAAAGATGCTGAAGATCAGTTGGGTGCACGAGTGGGTTACATCGAACTGGATCTCAACA
GCGGTAAGATCCTTGAGAGTTTTCGCCCCGAAGAACGTTTTCCAATGATGAGCACTTTTAAAGTTCTGCT
ATGTGGCGCGGTATTATCCCGTATTGACGCCGGGCAAGAGCAACTCGGTCGCCGCATACACTATTCTCAG
AATGACTTGGTTGAGTACTCACCAGTCACAGAAAAGCATCTTACGGATGGCATGACAGTAAGAGAATTAT
GCAGTGCTGCCATAACCATGAGTGATAACACTGCGGCCAACTTACTTCTGACAACGATCGGAGGACCGAA
GGAGCTAACCGCTTTTTTGCACAACATGGGGGATCATGTAACTCGCCTTGATCGTTGGGAACCGGAGCTG
AATGAAGCCATACCAAACGACGAGCGTGACACCACGATGCCTGTAGCAATGGCAACAACGTTGCGCAAAC
TATTAACTGGCGAACTACTTACTCTAGCTTCCCGGCAACAATTAATAGACTGGATGGAGGCGGATAAAGT
TGCAGGACCACTTCTGCGCTCGGCCCTTCCGGCTGGCTGGTTTATTGCTGATAAATCTGGAGCCGGTGAG
CGTGGGTCTCGCGGTATCATTGCAGCACTGGGGCCAGATGGTAAGCCCTCCCGTATCGTAGTTATCTACA
CGACGGGGAGTCAGGCAACTATGGATGAACGAAATAGACAGATCGCTGAGATAGGTGCCTCACTGATTAA
GCATTGGTAACTGTCAGACCAAGTTTACTCATATATACTTTAGATTGATTTAAAACTTCATTTTTAATTT
AAAAGGATCTAGGTGAAGATCCTTTTTGATAATCTCATGACCAAAATCCCTTAACGTGAGTTTTCGTTCC
ACTGAGCGTCAGACCCCGTAGAAAAGATC
Features (pLannotate 1.2.2; 13 found; start..end, strand, type, name):
     12..600     +  rep_origin     ori: high-copy-number ColE1/pMB1/pBR322/pUC origin of replication
    729..1086    +  promoter       SV40 promoter: SV40 enhancer and early promoter
   1156..1288    +  intron         chimeric intron: chimera between introns from human β-globin and immunoglobulin heavy chain genes
   1333..1351    +  promoter       T7 promoter: promoter for bacteriophage T7 RNA polymerase
   1361..2296    +  CDS            hRluc: Renilla luciferase human codon-optimized
   3069..3090    -  terminator     gene 7 terminator (fragment): transcription terminator for octopine-type Ti plasmid gene 7
   3111..3159    +  polyA_signal   poly(A) signal: synthetic polyadenylation signal
   3168..3919    +  promoter       HSV TK promoter: herpes simplex virus thymidine kinase promoter
   3955..5607    +  CDS            luciferase: firefly luciferase; luc+; enhanced luc+ version of the luciferase gene AAS38485.1 42718124.0
   5651..5772    -  polyA_signal   SV40 poly(A) signal: SV40 polyadenylation signal
   5795..5863    -  CDS            large T antigen (fragment): large T antigen from SV40 (simian virus 40)
   5905..6009    +  promoter       AmpR promoter: bla
   6010..6870    +  CDS            AmpR: β-lactamase; bla; confers resistance to ampicillin, carbenicillin, and related antibiotics
