[The description below was written by a language model from this plasmid's Addgene catalogue record and pLannotate feature annotations shown in this document.]
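Description:
pSi-check2-hRac2 3'UTR is a mammalian dual-luciferase reporter plasmid built on the psiCHECK-2 backbone, about 7.0 kb in the sequenced record. It replicates in E. coli at high copy from a ColE1/pUC-type origin and is selected with ampicillin through the β-lactamase (AmpR) gene under its own bla promoter.

The plasmid carries two independent luciferase expression units. In the first, the SV40 enhancer/early promoter, followed by a chimeric β-globin/immunoglobulin intron and a T7 promoter, drives human codon-optimised Renilla luciferase (hRluc), with transcription ending at a synthetic poly(A) signal. Between the end of the hRluc coding sequence and that poly(A) signal lies an unannotated stretch of roughly 800 bp. Its position and length fit the recorded 780 bp human 3'UTR insert, introduced by In-Fusion (ligation-independent) cloning. A short "gene 7 terminator" fragment annotated within this region is probably a chance match. In the second unit, the HSV thymidine kinase promoter drives firefly luciferase (luc+), terminated by the SV40 late poly(A) signal, and serves as an internal normalisation control on the same plasmid.

Because the 3'UTR is fused downstream of Renilla luciferase, any microRNA or other factor acting on that UTR lowers the Renilla signal relative to firefly. This is the readout of the dual-luciferase assay given as the plasmid's purpose, and the associated study concerns miR-722 regulation of Rac2. The record is inconsistent about the insert. The plasmid name and publication indicate human RAC2, whereas the insert is listed as "RAC 3'UTR" and linked to the AKT1 gene entry, apparently through the alias RAC. The insert's identity should therefore be confirmed from the sequence.
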