Addgene plasmid #97160: pSi-check2-hRac2 3'UTR
Purpose: For dual luciferase report assay
Depositing lab: Qing Deng. Depositing organization: Purdue University. Publication: Overexpression of microRNA-722 fine-tunes neutrophilic inflammation through inhibiting Rac2 in zebrafish. Hsu AY, Wang D, Gurol T, Zhou W, Zhu X, Lu HY, Deng Q. Dis Model Mech. 2017 Sep 27. pii: dmm.030791. doi: 10.1242/dmm.030791. PubMed 28954734.
Backbone
  Vector backbone: Psi-check2
  Backbone size w/o insert (bp): 6250
  Vector type: Mammalian Expression
Growth in bacteria
  Bacterial resistance: Ampicillin, 100 μg/mL
  Growth temperature: 37°C
  Growth strain: DH5alpha
  Copy number: High Copy
Gene/Insert
  Gene/Insert name: RAC 3'UTR
  Species: H. sapiens (human)
  Insert size (bp): 780
  Entrez Gene: AKT1 (a.k.a. AKT, PKB, PKB-ALPHA, PRKBA, RAC, RAC-ALPHA)
  Cloning method: Ligation Independent Cloning
Terms and licenses: Academic/Nonprofit Terms; Industry Terms: Not Available to Industry
Depositor comments: infusion cloning was used
How to cite: pSi-check2-hRac2 3'UTR was a gift from Qing Deng (Addgene plasmid # 97160 ; http://n2t.net/addgene:97160 ; RRID:Addgene_97160)
